Addgene plasmid #129427: Lenti puro EF2 LUC-2A-Dendra2
Purpose: expression of LUC and Dendra2 reporters under EF2 promoter
Depositing lab: Oskar Laur. Depositing organization: Emory University.
Backbone
  Vector backbone: pSin-EF2-Puro
  Vector type: Lentiviral
Growth in bacteria
  Bacterial resistance: Ampicillin, 100 μg/mL
  Growth temperature: 37°C
  Growth strain: NEB Stable
  Copy number: High Copy
Gene/Insert
  Gene/Insert name: LUC Dendra2
  Species: Synthetic
  Cloning method: Restriction Enzyme; 5′ cloning site SpeI (unknown if destroyed); 3′ cloning site EcoRI (unknown if destroyed)
Terms and licenses: Academic/Nonprofit Terms; Industry Terms: Not Available to Industry
How to cite: Lenti puro EF2 LUC-2A-Dendra2 was a gift from Oskar Laur (Addgene plasmid # 129427 ; http://n2t.net/addgene:129427 ; RRID:Addgene_129427)
