[The description below was written by a language model from this plasmid's Addgene catalogue record and pLannotate feature annotations shown in this document.]
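Description:
Lenti puro EF2 LUC-2A-Dendra2 is an HIV-1-based lentiviral transfer plasmid of about 10 kb, built on the pSin-EF2-Puro backbone to deliver a dual luciferase/fluorescent reporter into mammalian cells. It is propagated in E. coli through a high-copy ColE1/pUC-type origin and selected with ampicillin via the β-lactamase gene and its own promoter. The viral framework includes a truncated 5' LTR, the Ψ packaging signal with an adjoining gag fragment, the Rev response element for Rev-dependent nuclear export of the genomic RNA, and the cPPT/CTS element that aids nuclear import. The ΔU3 3' LTR makes the integrated provirus self-inactivating, and a bGH polyadenylation signal lies downstream of it. Short nef, rev and SV40 fragments in the annotation appear to be residual viral or backbone sequence rather than functional genes.

The payload sits between the LTRs and is driven by the constitutive human EF-1α promoter (called EF2 in the catalogue entry). It consists of the synthetic firefly luciferase luc2 joined through a T2A peptide to Dendra2, a green-to-red photoconvertible fluorescent protein. Ribosomal skipping at the 2A site yields the two reporters as separate polypeptides from one open reading frame. The insert was cloned between SpeI and EcoRI sites. Downstream, an EMCV IRES allows translation of puromycin N-acetyltransferase from the same transcript, so puromycin selection of transduced cells is linked to reporter expression. The stated purpose is expression of both reporters from this promoter. That suits making stably marked cell populations that can be followed by bioluminescence and by fluorescence or photoconversion, though the record names no specific application.
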