Features (pLannotate 1.2.2; 22 found; start..end, strand, type, name):
    116..445     +  CDS            nef (fragment): NEF_HV1BR - Experimental evidence at protein level: Swiss-Prot protein existence level 1. Extracellular Nef protein targets CD4(+) T-lymphocytes for apoptosis by interacting with CXCR4 surface receptors (PubMed:14990729). From Human immunodeficiency virus type 1 group M subtype B (isolate BRU/LAI) (HIV-1).
    493..750     +  LTR            5' LTR (truncated): truncated 5' long terminal repeat (LTR) from HIV-1
    797..922     +  misc_feature   HIV-1 Ψ: packaging signal of human immunodeficiency virus type 1
    906..1269    +  CDS            HIV-1 gag (fragment): gag protein from human immunodeficiency virus 1; gag
   1415..1648    +  misc_feature   RRE: The Rev response element (RRE) of HIV-1 allows for Rev-dependent mRNA export from the nucleus to the cytoplasm.
   2025..2125    +  CDS            Rev (fragment): human immunodeficiency virus 1 (HIV-1) Rev protein; rev; enhances nuclear export of unspliced and incompletely spliced viral mRNAs
   2164..2281    +  misc_feature   cPPT/CTS: central polypurine tract and central termination sequence of HIV-1
   2337..2403    +  CDS            small t antigen (fragment): SV40 (simian virus 40) small t antigen
   2410..3588    +  promoter       EF-1α promoter: strong constitutive promoter for human elongation factor EF-1α
   3617..5266    +  CDS            luciferase: firefly luciferase synthetic luc2 version of the luciferase gene
   5321..5370    +  CDS            T2A (fragment): 2A peptide from Thosea asigna virus capsid protein Eukaryotic ribosomes fail to insert a peptide bond between the Gly and Pro residues, yielding separate polypeptides.
   5375..6064    +  CDS            Dendra2: Dendra2 is a photoconvertible green fluorescent protein published in 2006, derived from Dendronephthya sp.. It has high acid sensitivity.
   6068..6110    -  misc_feature   MCS (fragment): multiple cloning site
   6275..6737    +  misc_feature   IRES: internal ribosome entry site (IRES) of the encephalomyocarditis virus (EMCV)
   6770..7369    +  CDS            PuroR: puromycin N-acetyltransferase; pac from Streptomyces alboniger; confers resistance to puromycin
   7376..7570    +  CDS            nef (fragment): NEF_HV1Z2 - Experimental evidence at protein level: Swiss-Prot protein existence level 1. Extracellular Nef protein targets CD4(+) T-lymphocytes for apoptosis by interacting with CXCR4 surface receptors. From Human immunodeficiency virus type 1 group M subtype D (isolate Z2/CDC-Z34) (HIV-1).
   7572..7805    +  LTR            3' LTR (ΔU3): self-inactivating 3' long terminal repeat (LTR) from HIV-1
   7962..8186    +  polyA_signal   bGH poly(A) signal: bovine growth hormone polyadenylation signal
   8190..8211    +  promoter       SV40 promoter (fragment): SV40 enhancer and early promoter
   8282..8386    +  promoter       AmpR promoter: bla
   8387..9247    +  CDS            AmpR: β-lactamase; bla; confers resistance to ampicillin, carbenicillin, and related antibiotics
   9418..10006   +  rep_origin     ori: high-copy-number ColE1/pMB1/pBR322/pUC origin of replication
>Addgene plasmid #129427 | Lenti puro EF2 LUC-2A-Dendra2 | addgene full sequence | sequence record 255690 | Addgene NGS Result
CGGACCGCCACTGCCAATTACCTGTGGTTTCATTTACTCTAAACCTGTGATTCCTCTGAATTATTTTCAT
TTTAAAGAAATTGTATTTGTTAAATATGTACTACAAACTTAGTAGTTGGAAGGGCTAATTCACTCCCAAA
GAAGACAAGATATCCTTGATCTGTGGATCTACCACACACAAGGCTACTTCCCTGATTAGCAGAACTACAC
ACCAGGGCCAGGGGTCAGATATCCACTGACCTTTGGATGGTGCTACAAGCTAGTACCAGTTGAGCCAGAT
AAGGTAGAAGAGGCCAATAAAGGAGAGAACACCAGCTTGTTACACCCTGTGAGCCTGCATGGGATGGATG
ACCCGGAGAGAGAAGTGTTAGAGTGGAGGTTTGACAGCCGCCTAGCATTTCATCACGTGGCCCGAGAGCT
GCATCCGGAGTACTTCAAGAACTGCTGATATCGAGCTTGCTACAAGGGACTTTCCGCTGGGGACTTTCCA
GGGAGGCGTGGCCTGGGCGGGACTGGGGAGTGGCGAGCCCTCAGATCCTGCATATAAGCAGCTGCTTTTT
GCCTGTACTGGGTCTCTCTGGTTAGACCAGATCTGAGCCTGGGAGCTCTCTGGCTAACTAGGGAACCCAC
TGCTTAAGCCTCAATAAAGCTTGCCTTGAGTGCTTCAAGTAGTGTGTGCCCGTCTGTTGTGTGACTCTGG
TAACTAGAGATCCCTCAGACCCTTTTAGTCAGTGTGGAAAATCTCTAGCAGTGGCGCCCGAACAGGGACT
TGAAAGCGAAAGGGAAACCAGAGGAGCTCTCTCGACGCAGGACTCGGCTTGCTGAAGCGCGCACGGCAAG
AGGCGAGGGGCGGCGACTGGTGAGTACGCCAAAAATTTTGACTAGCGGAGGCTAGAAGGAGAGAGATGGG
TGCGAGAGCGTCAGTATTAAGCGGGGGAGAATTAGATCGCGATGGGAAAAAATTCGGTTAAGGCCAGGGG
GAAAGAAAAAATATAAATTAAAACATATAGTATGGGCAAGCAGGGAGCTAGAACGATTCGCAGTTAATCC
TGGCCTGTTAGAAACATCAGAAGGCTGTAGACAAATACTGGGACAGCTACAACCATCCCTTCAGACAGGA
TCAGAAGAACTTAGATCATTATATAATACAGTAGCAACCCTCTATTGTGTGCATCAAAGGATAGAGATAA
AAGACACCAAGGAAGCTTTAGACAAGATAGAGGAAGAGCAAAACAAAAGTAAGACCACCGCACAGCAAGC
GGCCGCTGATCTTCAGACCTGGAGGAGGAGATATGAGGGACAATTGGAGAAGTGAATTATATAAATATAA
AGTAGTAAAAATTGAACCATTAGGAGTAGCACCCACCAAGGCAAAGAGAAGAGTGGTGCAGAGAGAAAAA
AGAGCAGTGGGAATAGGAGCTTTGTTCCTTGGGTTCTTGGGAGCAGCAGGAAGCACTATGGGCGCAGCGT
CAATGACGCTGACGGTACAGGCCAGACAATTATTGTCTGGTATAGTGCAGCAGCAGAACAATTTGCTGAG
GGCTATTGAGGCGCAACAGCATCTGTTGCAACTCACAGTCTGGGGCATCAAGCAGCTCCAGGCAAGAATC
CTGGCTGTGGAAAGATACCTAAAGGATCAACAGCTCCTGGGGATTTGGGGTTGCTCTGGAAAACTCATTT
GCACCACTGCTGTGCCTTGGAATGCTAGTTGGAGTAATAAATCTCTGGAACAGATTTGGAATCACACGAC
CTGGATGGAGTGGGACAGAGAAATTAACAATTACACAAGCTTAATACACTCCTTAATTGAAGAATCGCAA
AACCAGCAAGAAAAGAATGAACAAGAATTATTGGAATTAGATAAATGGGCAAGTTTGTGGAATTGGTTTA
ACATAACAAATTGGCTGTGGTATATAAAATTATTCATAATGATAGTAGGAGGCTTGGTAGGTTTAAGAAT
AGTTTTTGCTGTACTTTCTATAGTGAATAGAGTTAGGCAGGGATATTCACCATTATCGTTTCAGACCCAC
CTCCCAACCCCGAGGGGACCCGACAGGCCCGAAGGAATAGAAGAAGAAGGTGGAGAGAGAGACAGAGACA
GATCCATTCGATTAGTGAACGGATCTCGACGGTATCGCCACAAATGGCAGTATTCATCCACAATTTTAAA
AGAAAGGGGGGGATTGGGGGGTACAGTGCAGGGGAAAGAATAGTAGACATAATAGCAACAGACATACAAA
CTAAAGAATTACAAAAACAAATTACAAAAATTCAAAATTTTCGGGTTTATTACAGGGACAGCAGAGATCC
ACTTTGGATCGATAAGCTTTGCAAAGATGGATAAAGTTTTAAACAGAGAGGAATCTTTGCAGCTAATGGA
CCTTCTAGGTCTTGAAAGGAGTGGGAATTGGCTCCGGTGCCCGTCAGTGGGCAGAGCGCACATCGCCCAC
AGTCCCCGAGAAGTTGGGGGGAGGGGTCGGCAATTGAACCGGTGCCTAGAGAAGGTGGCGCGGGGTAAAC
TGGGAAAGTGATGTCGTGTACTGGCTCCGCCTTTTTCCCGAGGGTGGGGGAGAACCGTATATAAGTGCAG
TAGTCGCCGTGAACGTTCTTTTTCGCAACGGGTTTGCCGCCAGAACACAGGTAAGTGCCGTGTGTGGTTC
CCGCGGGCCTGGCCTCTTTACGGGTTATGGCCCTTGCGTGCCTTGAATTACTTCCACCTGGCTGCAGTAC
GTGATTCTTGATCCCGAGCTTCGGGTTGGAAGTGGGTGGGAGAGTTCGAGGCCTTGCGCTTAAGGAGCCC
CTTCGCCTCGTGCTTGAGTTGAGGCCTGGCCTGGGCGCTGGGGCCGCCGCGTGCGAATCTGGTGGCACCT
TCGCGCCTGTCTCGCTGCTTTCGATAAGTCTCTAGCCATTTAAAATTTTTGATGACCTGCTGCGACGCTT
TTTTTCTGGCAAGATAGTCTTGTAAATGCGGGCCAAGATCTGCACACTGGTATTTCGGTTTTTGGGGCCG
CGGGCGGCGACGGGGCCCGTGCGTCCCAGCGCACATGTTCGGCGAGGCGGGGCCTGCGAGCGCGGCCACC
GAGAATCGGACGGGGGTAGTCTCAAGCTGGCCGGCCTGCTCTGGTGCCTGGCCTCGCGCCGCCGTGTATC
GCCCCGCCCTGGGCGGCAAGGCTGGCCCGGTCGGCACCAGTTGCGTGAGCGGAAAGATGGCCGCTTCCCG
GCCCTGCTGCAGGGAGCTCAAAATGGAGGACGCGGCGCTCGGGAGAGCGGGCGGGTGAGTCACCCACACA
AAGGAAAAGGGCCTTTCCGTCCTCAGCCGTCGCTTCATGTGACTCCACGGAGTACCGGGCGCCGTCCAGG
CACCTCGATTAGTTCTCGAGCTTTTGGAGTACGTCGTCTTTAGGTTGGGGGGAGGGGTTTTATGCGATGG
AGTTTCCCCACACTGAGTGGGTGGAGACTGAAGTTAGGCCAGCTTGGCACTTGATGTAATTCTCCTTGGA
ATTTGCCCTTTTTGAGTTTGGATCTTGGTTCATTCTCAAGCCTCAGACAGTGGTTCAAAGTTTTTTTCTT
CCATTTCAGGTGTCGTGAGGAATTGATCCTTCGAACTAGTGCCACCATGGAAGATGCCAAAAACATTAAG
AAGGGCCCAGCGCCATTCTACCCACTCGAAGACGGGACCGCCGGCGAGCAGCTGCACAAAGCCATGAAGC
GCTACGCCCTGGTGCCCGGCACCATCGCCTTTACCGACGCACATATCGAGGTGGACATTACCTACGCCGA
GTACTTCGAGATGAGCGTTCGGCTGGCAGAAGCTATGAAGCGCTATGGGCTGAATACAAACCATCGGATC
GTGGTGTGCAGCGAGAATAGCTTGCAGTTCTTCATGCCCGTGTTGGGTGCCCTGTTCATCGGTGTGGCTG
TGGCCCCAGCTAACGACATCTACAACGAGCGCGAGCTGCTGAACAGCATGGGCATCAGCCAGCCCACCGT
CGTATTCGTGAGCAAGAAAGGGCTGCAAAAGATCCTCAACGTGCAAAAGAAGCTACCGATCATACAAAAG
ATCATCATCATGGATAGCAAGACCGACTACCAGGGCTTCCAAAGCATGTACACCTTCGTGACTTCCCATT
TGCCACCCGGCTTCAACGAGTACGACTTCGTGCCCGAGAGCTTCGACCGGGACAAAACCATCGCCCTGAT
CATGAACAGTAGTGGCAGTACCGGATTGCCCAAGGGCGTAGCCCTACCGCACCGCACCGCTTGTGTCCGA
TTCAGTCATGCCCGCGACCCCATCTTCGGCAACCAGATCATCCCCGACACCGCTATCCTCAGCGTGGTGC
CATTTCACCACGGCTTCGGCATGTTCACCACGCTGGGCTACTTGATCTGCGGCTTTCGGGTCGTGCTCAT
GTACCGCTTCGAGGAGGAGCTATTCTTGCGCAGCTTGCAAGACTATAAGATTCAATCTGCCCTGCTGGTG
CCCACACTATTTAGCTTCTTCGCTAAGAGCACTCTCATCGACAAGTACGACCTAAGCAACTTGCACGAGA
TCGCCAGCGGCGGGGCGCCGCTCAGCAAGGAGGTAGGTGAGGCCGTGGCCAAACGCTTCCACCTACCAGG
CATCCGCCAGGGCTACGGCCTGACAGAAACAACCAGCGCCATTCTGATCACCCCCGAAGGGGACGACAAG
CCTGGCGCAGTAGGCAAGGTGGTGCCCTTCTTCGAGGCTAAGGTGGTGGACTTGGACACCGGTAAGACAC
TGGGTGTGAACCAGCGCGGCGAGCTGTGCGTCCGTGGCCCCATGATCATGAGCGGCTACGTTAACAACCC
CGAGGCTACAAACGCTCTCATCGACAAGGACGGCTGGCTGCACAGCGGCGACATCGCCTACTGGGACGAG
GACGAGCACTTCTTCATCGTGGACCGGCTGAAGAGCCTGATCAAATACAAGGGCTACCAGGTAGCCCCAG
CCGAACTGGAGAGCATCCTGCTGCAACACCCCAACATCTTCGACGCCGGGGTCGCCGGCCTGCCCGACGA
CGATGCCGGCGAGCTGCCCGCCGCAGTCGTCGTGCTGGAACACGGTAAAACCATGACCGAGAAGGAGATC
GTGGACTATGTGGCCAGCCAGGTTACAACCGCCAAGAAGCTGCGCGGTGGTGTTGTGTTCGTGGACGAGG
TGCCTAAAGGACTGACCGGCAAGTTGGACGCCCGCAAGATCCGCGAGATTCTCATTAAGGCCAAGAAGGG
CGGCAAGATCGCCGTGGGAGATCTAGGAGGTGGAGGTAGCGGTGGAGGTGGAAGCCAGGATCCGAGAGCC
GAGGGCAGGGGAAGTCTTCTAACATGCGGGGACGTGGAGGAAAATCCCGGGCCAATGAACACCCCGGGAA
TTAACCTGATCAAGGAGGACATGCGCGTGAAGGTGCACATGGAGGGCAACGTGAACGGCCACGCCTTCGT
GATCGAGGGCGAGGGCAAGGGCAAGCCCTACGAGGGCACCCAGACCGCCAACCTGACCGTGAAGGAGGGC
GCCCCCCTGCCCTTCAGCTACGACATCCTGACCACCGCCGTGCACTACGGCAACCGGGTGTTCACCAAGT
ACCCCGAGGACATCCCCGACTACTTCAAGCAGAGCTTCCCCGAGGGCTACAGCTGGGAGCGCACCATGAC
CTTCGAGGACAAGGGCATCTGCACCATCCGCAGCGACATCAGCCTGGAGGGCGACTGCTTCTTCCAGAAC
GTGCGCTTCAAGGGCACCAACTTCCCCCCCAACGGCCCCGTGATGCAGAAGAAGACCCTGAAGTGGGAGC
CCAGCACCGAGAAGCTGCACGTGCGCGACGGCCTGCTGGTGGGCAACATCAACATGGCCCTGCTGCTGGA
GGGCGGCGGCCACTACCTGTGCGACTTCAAGACCACCTACAAGGCCAAGAAGGTGGTGCAGCTGCCCGAC
GCCCACTTCGTGGACCACCGCATCGAGATCCTGGGCAACGACAGCGACTACAACAAGGTGAAGCTGTACG
AGCACGCCGTGGCCCGCTACAGCCCCCTGCCCAGCCAGGTGTGGTAGGAATTCGAAGCTTGAGCTCGAGA
TCTGAGTCCGGTAGCGCTAGTTCGAAGGATCCGCATGCATCTAGGGCGGCCAATTCCGCCCCTCTCCCCC
CCCCCCCTCTCCCTCCCCCCCCCCTAACGTTACTGGCCGAAGCCGCTTGGAATAAGGCCGGTGTGCGTTT
GTCTATATGTTATTTTCCACCATATTGCCGTCTTTTGGCAATGTGAGGGCCCGGAAACCTGGCCCTGTCT
TCTTGACGAGCATTCCTAGGGGTCTTTCCCCTCTCGCCAAAGGAATGCAAGGTCTGTTGAATGTCGTGAA
GGAAGCAGTTCCTCTGGAAGCTTCTTGAAGACAAACAACGTCTGTAGCGACCCTTTGCAGGCAGCGGAAC
CCCCCACCTGGCGACAGGTGCCTCTGCGGCCAAAAGCCACGTGTATAAGATACACCTGCAAAGGCGGCAC
AACCCCAGTGCCACGTTGTGAGTTGGATAGTTGTGGAAAGAGTCAAATGGCTCTCCTCAAGCGTATTCAA
CAAGGGGCTGAAGGATGCCCAGAAGGTACCCCATTGTATGGGATCTGATCTGGGGCCTCGGTGCACATGC
TTTACATGTGTTTAGTCGAGGTTAAAAAAACGTCTAGGCCCCCCGAACCACGGGGACGTGGTTTTCCTTT
GAAAAACACGATGATAAGCTTGCCACAACCCACAAGGAGACGACCTTCCATGACCGAGTACAAGCCCACG
GTGCGCCTCGCCACCCGCGACGACGTCCCCCGGGCCGTACGCACCCTCGCCGCCGCGTTCGCCGACTACC
CCGCCACGCGCCACACCGTCGACCCGGACCGCCACATCGAGCGGGTCACCGAGCTGCAAGAACTCTTCCT
CACGCGCGTCGGGCTCGACATCGGCAAGGTGTGGGTCGCGGACGACGGCGCCGCGGTGGCGGTCTGGACC
ACGCCGGAGAGCGTCGAAGCGGGGGCGGTGTTCGCCGAGATCGGCCCGCGCATGGCCGAGTTGAGCGGTT
CCCGGCTGGCCGCGCAGCAACAGATGGAAGGCCTCCTGGCGCCGCACCGGCCCAAGGAGCCCGCGTGGTT
CCTGGCCACCGTCGGCGTCTCGCCCGACCACCAGGGCAAGGGTCTGGGCAGCGCCGTCGTGCTCCCCGGA
GTGGAGGCGGCCGAGCGCGCCGGGGTGCCCGCCTTCCTGGAGACCTCCGCGCCCCGCAACCTCCCCTTCT
ACGAGCGGCTCGGCTTCACCGTCACCGCCGACGTCGAGGTGCCCGAAGGACCGCGCACCTGGTGCATGAC
CCGCAAGCCCGGTGCCTGATAATAGGCGGCCGCTCGAGACCTAGAAAAACATGGAGCAATCACAAGTAGC
AATACAGCAGCTACCAATGCTGATTGTGCCTGGCTAGAAGCACAAGAGGAGGAGGAGGTGGGTTTTCCAG
TCACACCTCAGGTACCTTTAAGACCAATGACTTACAAGGCAGCTGTAGATCTTAGCCACTTTTTAAAAGA
AAAGGGGGGACTGGAAGGGCTAATTCACTCCCAACGAAGACAAGATCTGCTTTTTGCTTGTACTGGGTCT
CTCTGGTTAGACCAGATCTGAGCCTGGGAGCTCTCTGGCTAACTAGGGAACCCACTGCTTAAGCCTCAAT
AAAGCTTGCCTTGAGTGCTTCAAGTAGTGTGTGCCCGTCTGTTGTGTGACTCTGGTAACTAGAGATCCCT
CAGACCCTTTTAGTCAGTGTGGAAAATCTCTAGCAGTAGTAGTTCATGTCATCTTATTATTCAGTATTTA
TAACTTGCAAAGAAATGAATATCAGAGAGTGAGAGGCCTTGACATTATAATAGATTTAGCAGGAATTGAA
CTAGGAGTGGAGCACACAGGCAAAGTTCTAGAGCTCGCTGATCAGCCTCGACTGTGCCTTCTAGTTGCCA
GCCATCTGTTGTTTGCCCCTCCCCCGTGCCTTCCTTGACCCTGGAAGGTGCCACTCCCACTGTCCTTTCC
TAATAAAATGAGGAAATTGCATCGCATTGTCTGAGTAGGTGTCATTCTATTCTGGGGGGTGGGGTGGGGC
AGGACAGCAAGGGGGAGGATTGGGAAGACAATAGCAGGCATGCTGGGGATGCGGTGGGCTCTATGGCTTC
TGAGGCGGAAAGAACCAGCTGGGGGCGCGCCCCTCGAGGCCGCCATGGTCATAGCTGTTTGACGTCAGGT
GGCACTTTTCGGGGAAATGTGCGCGGAACCCCTATTTGTTTATTTTTCTAAATACATTCAAATATGTATC
CGCTCACGAGACAATAACCCTGATAAATGCTTCAATAATATTGAAAAAGGAAGAGTATGAGTATTCAACA
TTTCCGTGTCGCCCTTATTCCCTTTTTTGCGGCATTTTGCCTTCCTGTTTTTGCTCACCCAGAAACGCTG
GTGAAAGTAAAAGATGCTGAAGATCAGTTGGGTGCACGAGTGGGTTACATCGAACTGGATCTCAACAGCG
GTAAGATCCTTGAGAGTTTTCGCCCCGAAGAACGTTTTCCAATGATGAGCACTTTTAAAGTTCTGCTATG
TGGCGCGGTATTATCCCGTATTGACGCCGGGCAAGAGCAACTCGGTCGCCGCATACACTATTCTCAGAAT
GACTTGGTTGAGTACTCACCAGTCACAGAAAAGCATCTTACGGATGGCATGACAGTAAGAGAATTATGCA
GTGCTGCCATAACCATGAGTGATAACACTGCGGCCAACTTACTTCTGACAACGATCGGAGGACCGAAGGA
GCTAACCGCTTTTTTGCACAACATGGGGGATCATGTAACTCGCCTTGATCGTTGGGAACCGGAGCTGAAT
GAAGCCATACCAAACGACGAGCGTGACACCACGATGCCTGTAGCAATGGCAACAACGTTGCGCAAACTAT
TAACTGGCGAACTACTTACTCTAGCTTCCCGGCAACAATTAATAGACTGGATGGAGGCGGATAAAGTTGC
AGGACCACTTCTGCGCTCGGCCCTTCCGGCTGGCTGGTTTATTGCTGATAAATCTGGAGCCGGTGAGCGT
GGGTCTCGCGGTATCATTGCAGCACTGGGGCCAGATGGTAAGCCCTCCCGTATCGTAGTTATCTACACGA
CGGGGAGTCAGGCAACTATGGATGAACGAAATAGACAGATCGCTGAGATAGGTGCCTCACTGATTAAGCA
TTGGTAACTGTCAGACCAAGTTTACTCATATATACTTTAGATTGATTTAAAACTTCATTTTTAATTTAAA
AGGATCTAGGTGAAGATCCTTTTTGATAATCTCATGACCAAAATCCCTTAACGTGAGTTTTCGTTCCACT
GAGCGTCAGACCCCGTAGAAAAGATCAAAGGATCTTCTTGAGATCCTTTTTTTCTGCGCGTAATCTGCTG
CTTGCAAACAAAAAAACCACCGCTACCAGCGGTGGTTTGTTTGCCGGATCAAGAGCTACCAACTCTTTTT
CCGAAGGTAACTGGCTTCAGCAGAGCGCAGATACCAAATACTGTTCTTCTAGTGTAGCCGTAGTTAGGCC
ACCACTTCAAGAACTCTGTAGCACCGCCTACATACCTCGCTCTGCTAATCCTGTTACCAGTGGCTGCTGC
CAGTGGCGATAAGTCGTGTCTTACCGGGTTGGACTCAAGACGATAGTTACCGGATAAGGCGCAGCGGTCG
GGCTGAACGGGGGGTTCGTGCACACAGCCCAGCTTGGAGCGAACGACCTACACCGAACTGAGATACCTAC
AGCGTGAGCTATGAGAAAGCGCCACGCTTCCCGAAGGGAGAAAGGCGGACAGGTATCCGGTAAGCGGCAG
GGTCGGAACAGGAGAGCGCACGAGGGAGCTTCCAGGGGGAAACGCCTGGTATCTTTATAGTCCTGTCGGG
TTTCGCCACCTCTGACTTGAGCGTCGATTTTTGTGATGCTCGTCAGGGGGGCGGAGCCTATGGAAAAACG
CCAGCAACGCGGCCTTTTTACGGTTCTGGCCTTTTGCA
